Addgene plasmid #157910: pLG032 (ppl)
Purpose: Expresses the ppl defense system
Depositing lab: Feng Zhang. Depositing organization: Broad Institute. Publication: Diverse enzymatic activities mediate antiviral immunity in prokaryotes. Gao L, Altae-Tran H, Bohning F, Makarova KS, Segel M, Schmid-Burgk JL, Koob J, Wolf YI, Koonin EV, Zhang F. Science. 2020 Aug 28;369(6507):1077-1084. doi: 10.1126/science.aba0372. PubMed 32855333.
Backbone
  Vector backbone: pACYC184
  Vector type: Bacterial Expression
Growth in bacteria
  Bacterial resistance: Chloramphenicol, 25 μg/mL
  Growth temperature: 37°C
  Growth strain: NEB Stable
  Copy number: Low Copy
Gene/Insert
  Gene/Insert name: ppl (PHP-ATPase)
  Species: Escherichia coli NCTC8620
  Insert size (bp): 3066
Terms and licenses: Academic/Nonprofit Terms; Industry Terms: Not Available to Industry
How to cite: pLG032 (ppl) was a gift from Feng Zhang (Addgene plasmid # 157910 ; http://n2t.net/addgene:157910 ; RRID:Addgene_157910)
