[The description below was written by a language model from this plasmid's Addgene catalogue record and pLannotate feature annotations shown in this document.]
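Description:
pLG032 (ppl) is a bacterial expression plasmid of about 5.4 kb built on the pACYC184 backbone and carrying the ppl defense system from Escherichia coli NCTC8620. It replicates from the p15A origin, which gives a low-to-medium copy number and is compatible with ColE1-type plasmids. Selection is with chloramphenicol, through the cat gene driven by its own promoter. Only a short fragment of the pACYC184 tetracycline resistance gene remains, consistent with the insert having displaced most of that gene, so tetracycline selection should not be expected. Other annotated backbone remnants include a CAP binding site, an IS1 fragment and a short match to the RSF origin. A T7 terminator lies downstream of the cat region on the opposite strand.

The payload is a 3,066 bp insert described as ppl, a PHP-ATPase. That label suggests a protein combining a PHP-family phosphoesterase domain with an ATPase domain. The automated feature table does not annotate the insert itself. The roughly 2.9 kb stretch before the first listed feature has no annotations and presumably holds most of the ppl sequence. No promoter for the insert is recorded, so the record does not show whether expression relies on native upstream sequence or on a vector element.

The stated purpose is expression of the ppl defense system. The plasmid comes from a study of diverse enzymatic activities that mediate antiviral immunity in prokaryotes. Its likely use is therefore to introduce the candidate system into a laboratory E. coli host and test whether it protects against phage infection.
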