Features (pLannotate 1.2.2; 8 found; start..end, strand, type, name):
   2880..2901    +  protein_bind   CAP binding site: CAP binding activates transcription in the presence of cAMP. E. coli catabolite activator protein
   2916..2980    +  CDS            TcR (fragment): tetracycline efflux protein; tet; confers resistance to tetracycline
   3092..3637    +  rep_origin     p15A ori: Plasmids containing the medium-copy-number p15A origin of replication can be propagated in E. coli cells that contain a second plasmid with the ColE1 origin.
   3725..3780    +  rep_origin     RSF ori (fragment): Plasmids containing the RSF 1030 origin of replication can be propagated in E. coli cells that contain additional plasmids with compatible origins.
   3899..4042    -  mobile_element IS1 (fragment): prokaryotic transposable element IS1
   4163..4265    +  promoter       cat promoter: promoter of the E. coli cat gene encoding chloramphenicol acetyltransferase
   4266..4922    +  CDS            cat: CAT_ECOLX - Experimental evidence at protein level: Swiss-Prot protein existence level 1. This enzyme is an effector of chloramphenicol resistance in bacteria. From Escherichia coli. This protein is used as a marker in many commonly used cloning vectors, such as pACYC184.
   5145..5192    -  terminator     T7 terminator: transcription terminator for bacteriophage T7 RNA polymerase
>Addgene plasmid #157910 | pLG032 (ppl) | addgene full sequence | sequence record 318906 | Addgene NGS Result
ACCGCAGAGTCCTGGATACAGGCCTGTGCGATCGTGCTGCATACTGATAACATATTCTGCATCGCCGTTA
ACCACTATAGGGGCAGAGTGCGACACGATAATCAGCTGCCGGCGTTTCTTGTTCGACATGATGGCAGGGA
TCACGCTCATGCTCAGCATCAGGCAGTCCAGGTCATCCTCCGGTTGATCCAGTAGTAGAGGATCGGTGCC
ATAGGATAAGAGGAACTGCAGCATACTCGCTCCCTTTTGCCCCGGAGAAGCAAAGGCAATGTCTTCCATC
TGCCCCCCGGGGGTCTGGTAACGTATGTGGATGCCGTCATCAGGATACCAGCATTGCAGGGCATCCAGCT
GCTGGTCATTCAGACTCCTGAGACGATTCCGGAAAGAACCATGAAGCCCCGCCCCAGCCTCTGAATTATC
CAGCCGGATGCTGTGATGCAGCGCTTTCAGCTCGTCCAGCGCCCTGTATTTTTTCTCTGTTGCGGCAGGC
AACGGGCTGAACGGACGTTCACTGATAAAGTCGCTCAGTAATCCGCTCCCGTCACTGTTATCGTAGATAC
GTTCGGCAAAATTACTGATGCCGGTAACCGTCTGGTAACCAGATATAACATCTTCATAAGGGGCGCAGAG
GGGAAGAATTTTGATTTCCAGAGCGCTGAGCGACAGGGAGGAGAGAAACGCCTTCCGGTTATCTGTCAAT
GCCATTCTGTGGGCACGCATTTCAGCCAGCAACTGCTCAGACCGTGCAACAGAGGCAGAGATCGCCCCAT
CAAGACCGTCGTAATTTCTCAGCTCATTTTTCAGTGACTCACAGCGTGCCATCAGTTCGTTGAGAACATC
GGGATTAAGCCCTCTGGCCCGCAGGGAAACAGCTTCACTTTCTACATTTGTTTCCTGGTCACTCACTGCT
GTTCGGAGGGCAATAAAAGATTGCTCTCTCCTGATACCCGCGAGCTCTGCAGCATATTCTGCCAGGAGAG
TATTGAGCCGCTGGTCATACTGCTGTTGCACAGATGACAGGCGCGCCATAAATGCCATCAGCAGACCGGA
AGGTTCCGGCGGGATATCGGATCTCTGCAGCGGTTCTTCTGCCAGAGCCTGAATGGCTGCAATACGCCGC
TCAAAGTGCTCCAGGGGTAAGGTTGCTGCGGACAGCTCGTTTCTGGCGAGGGCCAGCTGTCTGCAAACCG
GATAATAGGCGCTTGACTGCAGCTGACTGACGGCACGTTCAGCATCCGATAATTCCCCCCGCAGCGAATC
CGCACTTCCCTGTCTGGCACGCAGGCCCCGCAACGTGATTTGTTCATTCAGATATTCCCTTTCCAGCTGA
TCCCAGCGCTCTTTCCAGGCCCGTTTGTTAACCACCGGGCTCTCATCACAGACGCGCAGGAATGCACCAG
TATCCGAAGCCAGCTCATAGAGCATTTTCTGGCTGTAAATCGAGAGTGGAAAACGGTCAGCCGACCAGTG
ACTGTCAGGCATCCATTCTCCGTCACTGAAGATATGTAATTCATGCTTACTGTCTGGTCGCCAACTGAGC
CGGAAATCTGTGCCTTCTTTGTGGAAAATACATTCGATGAAGGAATCCGCTTCCATCCCCGTCCGAATGA
ACTGGTCCAGCTTACTCCCCTGGGTCGCAGTGAGACCTTCTGTTTTGCGCATTGCAAGACGAATGCTTTC
AATGAGCGTGGACTTCCCGCTGCCTCTTGAGCCGATTACAGCGTTATAGAACGGGCTGAATTCCACCGAG
GCCGAATCCTGACCCACAGGATGGCAGTGGCGGGTTCTGAATTTCAGGCTGCGCAAATATGACGCAGGTT
CCTCCGGAGGGAGCTGATCAAACAGCACACAGTTTTCCGGATCGAGCAGTGCATGCCTGAGTCCGTCAAA
ATCAGGGGATGACATTTTCAGCCAGCAGGTTCGCACGCCGGCTTGTTCAGGATGGTGCGCATCAGAGCCC
CGTAGCCACGGTAAATTATCAATCAGCCGCCGGCGGGTTCCGTCGGTGATATCCTCCACCCGGTGTCGAA
TCTCAACGGCATGGGGACTTTCCTGAAAGGCTGCGGTGAGCTCTGCCTGATTAGTCAGACTTAAGACACC
TTTGGCTGCATCAATGTGCGCAAGAATACAAACAGCCTTCGGATTACGGCGGATATTACTGATGATGCCG
GCGGGGCCCAGTTGAAGAACGAGCTGATGGTTAGGGACTTCACTCGGAATGGGGCTATTATTATTGCACT
GGGCCAGAAGCCTTTCCACATCGGCACTTGTACTGTGCGTGTGCAGCACAGCCAGAATATGTACGTTACC
GGTCGCTGTCAGTTCAACCCCCGGAAAGAGTGTCAGTGGCCGAAATTCCGGCAGGTCGCCGGTGCTGGCG
TCCCGGGACATATTCTCCAGCTCACCCTTCAACACGTCGACCCAGGCTCCGCTGTTATGATCGCTGATTA
CAACACAATCGACATGCTGTTTCATATAAGCCAGAAGCCACTCTCTGGGGCTGATGTCAGGAATTTTGTA
ATCATGCGAAGCCGGAGTATGGTTATGAAAATCAAATTTATACCAGCGCGAACCTACCATAACAGTTCCT
TTTCTAGGGTATTTCTGAAGTCCCTCACTATAAAAGCTTTCAGGCTATCTGTCCTGACCTAATCCCAATA
GATGTAACAGTCTTATAGCTAGATCCGGTTAAATGTATAACCGGAAGCAAGAGATTCCCCTTAAGACTCA
CGATATAATTCTTTCGGAGATGTCAAGCGTCCCCGGCAAAGACTCAATGATTACGGCGTTACATTGATGT
GTTAATGTTCTGCTCACCACATAATAGATTCGCTGGTCCACGGTGAATCTACAGTACCAGTCCATCTGCG
CAACGCAATTAATGTAAGTTAGCTCACTCATTAGGCACCGGGATCTCGACCGATGCCCTTGAGAGCCTTC
AACCCAGTCAGCTCCTTCCGGTGGGCGCGGGGCATGACTAACATGAGAATTACAACTTATATCGTATGGG
GCTGACTTCAGGTGCTACATTTGAAGAGATAAATTGCACTGAAATCTAGAAATATTTTATCTGATTAATA
AGATGATCTTCTTGAGATCGTTTTGGTCTGCGCGTAATCTCTTGCTCTGAAAACGAAAAAACCGCCTTGC
AGGGCGGTTTTTCGAAGGTTCTCTGAGCTACCAACTCTTTGAACCGAGGTAACTGGCTTGGAGGAGCGCA
GTCACCAAAACTTGTCCTTTCAGTTTAGCCTTAACCGGCGCATGACTTCAAGACTAACTCCTCTAAATCA
ATTACCAGTGGCTGCTGCCAGTGGTGCTTTTGCATGTCTTTCCGGGTTGGACTCAAGACGATAGTTACCG
GATAAGGCGCAGCGGTCGGACTGAACGGGGGGTTCGTGCATACAGTCCAGCTTGGAGCGAACTGCCTACC
CGGAACTGAGTGTCAGGCGTGGAATGAGACAAACGCGGCCATAACAGCGGAATGACACCGGTAAACCGAA
AGGCAGGAACAGGAGAGCGCACGAGGGAGCCGCCAGGGGGAAACGCCTGGTATCTTTATAGTCCTGTCGG
GTTTCGCCACCACTGATTTGAGCGTCAGATTTCGTGATGCTTGTCAGGGGGGCGGAGCCTATGGAAAAAC
GGCTTTGCCGCGGCCCTCTCACTTCCCTGTTAAGTATCTTCCTGGCATCTTCCAGGAAATCTCCGCCCCG
TTCGTAAGCCATTTCCGCTCGCCGCAGTCGAACGACCGAGCGTAGCGAGTCAGTGAGCGAGGAAGCGGAA
TATATCCTGTATCACATATTCTGCTGACGCACCGGTGCAGCCTTTTTTCTCCTGCCACATGAAGCACTTC
ACTGACACCCTCATCAGTGCCAACATAGTAAGCCAGTATACACTCCGCTAGCGCTGATGTCCGGCGGTGC
TTTTGCCGTTACGCACCACCCCGTCAGTAGCTGAACAGGAGGGACAGCTGATAGAAACAGAAGCCACTGG
AGCACCTCAAAAACACCATCATACACTAAATCAGTAAGTTGGCAGCATCACCCGACGCACTTTGCGCCGA
ATAAATACCTGTGACGGAAGATCACTTCGCAGAATAAATAAATCCTGGTGTCCCTGTTGATACCGGGAAG
CCCTGGGCCAACTTTTGGCGAAAATGAGACGTTGATCGGCACGTAAGAGGTTCCAACTTTCACCATAATG
AAATAAGATCACTACCGGGCGTATTTTTTGAGTTATCGAGATTTTCAGGAGCTAAGGAAGCTAAAATGGA
GAAAAAAATCACTGGATATACCACCGTTGATATATCCCAATGGCATCGTAAAGAACATTTTGAGGCATTT
CAGTCAGTTGCTCAATGTACCTATAACCAGACCGTTCAGCTGGATATTACGGCCTTTTTAAAGACCGTAA
AGAAAAATAAGCACAAGTTTTATCCGGCCTTTATTCACATTCTTGCCCGCCTGATGAATGCTCATCCAGA
GTTCCGTATGGCGATGAAAGACGGTGAGCTGGTGATATGGGATAGTGTTCACCCTTGTTACACCGTTTTC
CATGAGCAAACTGAAACGTTTTCATCGCTCTGGAGTGAATACCACGACGATTTCCGGCAGTTTCTACACA
TATATTCGCAAGATGTGGCGTGTTACGGTGAAAACCTGGCCTATTTCCCTAAAGGGTTTATTGAGAATAT
GTTTTTCGTCTCAGCCAATCCCTGGGTGAGTTTCACCAGTTTTGATTTAAACGTGGCCAATATGGACAAC
TTCTTCGCCCCCGTTTTCACTATGGGCAAATATTATACGCAAGGCGACAAGGTGCTGATGCCGCTGGCGA
TTCAGGTTCATCATGCCGTCTGTGATGGCTTCCATGTCGGCAGAATGTTAAATGAATTACAACAGTATTG
CGATGAGTGGCAGGGCGGGGCGTAATTTTTTTAAGGCAGTTATTGGTGCCCTTAAACGCCTGGTGCTACG
CCTGAATAAGTGATAATAAGCGGATGAATGGCAGAAATTCGAAAGCAAATTCGACCCGGTCGTCGGTTCA
GGGCAGGGTCGTTAAATAGCCGCTTATGTCTATTGCTGGTTTACCGGTTTATTGACTACCGGAAGCAGTG
TGACCGTGTGCTTCTCAAATGCCTGAGGTTTCAGCAAAAAACCCCTCAAGACCCGTTTAGAGGCCCCAAG
GGGTTATGCTAGTTATTGCGCAAAGACGCAGAGGCCATCAGTCTGACATTTGCGTCTTTTATCCAGGCAT
TCAGCCGCCAGGCCCACTCTCCGGTCATGGCCGCCTTAAGGACGGTTCCGTTCTTCAGCTAAGAATACGC
TCATAGCGCGAACGAAACGCTTTTTCTCCCCCCTCCATTTGACGGCATATCAGTGCCTTCATCGGAGCTT
CCTGCAGTGC
